Addgene plasmid #208349: pLenti-sgStuffer-GFP-Puro
Purpose: (Empty Backbone) Lentivirus sgRNA backbone with GFP and PuroR. Compatible with golden gate cloning (Esp3i/BsmBI)
Depositing lab: Peter S Nelson. Depositing organization: Fred Hutchinson Cancer Center. Publication: Molecular consequences of acute versus chronic CDK12 loss in prostate carcinoma nominates distinct therapeutic strategies. Frank S, Persse T, Coleman I, Bankhead III A, Li D, De-Sarkar N, Wilson D, Rudoy D, Vashisth M, Galipeau P, Yang M, Hanratty B, Dumpit R, Morrissey C, Corey E, Montgomery RB, Haffner MC, Pritchard CC, Vasioukhin V, Ha G, Nelson PS. eLife 2025 10.7554/eLife.100081.2.
Backbone
  Vector backbone: lentiCRISPR v2
  Backbone size (bp): 7615
  Modifications to backbone: Cas9 and BlastR were excised and tGFP was added via a combination of restriction and assembly cloning using lentiCRISPRv2 (Addgene 52961) as the starting backbone.
  Vector type: Lentiviral, CRISPR
  Promoter: hU6
Growth in bacteria
  Bacterial resistance: Ampicillin, 100 μg/mL
  Growth temperature: 37°C
  Growth strain: NEB Stable
  Copy number: Unknown
Gene/Insert
  Cloning method: Restriction Enzyme
  Sequencing primers: 5′ gagggcctatttcccatgatt
Terms and licenses: Academic/Nonprofit Terms; Industry Terms: Not Available to Industry
Depositor comments: Construct was cloned by Mr. Phillip D. Corrin and Dr. Michael D. Nyquist. 4.7kb LTR-to-LTR with sgRNA inserted.
How to cite: pLenti-sgStuffer-GFP-Puro was a gift from Peter S Nelson (Addgene plasmid # 208349 ; http://n2t.net/addgene:208349 ; RRID:Addgene_208349)
