[The description below was written by a language model from this plasmid's Addgene catalogue record and pLannotate feature annotations shown in this document.]
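Description:
pLenti-sgStuffer-GFP-Puro is an empty lentiviral sgRNA expression backbone derived from lentiCRISPR v2. According to the record, the Cas9 and resistance cassette of the parent were removed and a TurboGFP reporter was added. It carries no nuclease, so it is meant for cells that receive Cas9 from another source. In bacteria it is maintained through a high-copy ColE1/pUC-type origin and selected with ampicillin (AmpR, β-lactamase).

The viral portion has a third-generation, self-inactivating layout. A CMV enhancer/promoter fused to a truncated HIV-1 5' LTR drives genomic RNA production in packaging cells. It is followed by the Ψ packaging signal with a gag fragment, the RRE for Rev-dependent export, the cPPT/CTS, and a ΔU3 3' LTR, with a bGH polyadenylation signal downstream of the LTR. Within this frame, the human U6 Pol III promoter sits upstream of a roughly 1.9 kb stuffer, part of which is annotated by similarity to a bacterial deoC gene. The S. pyogenes gRNA scaffold follows the stuffer. The stuffer is replaced with a guide-encoding oligo duplex by Esp3I/BsmBI Golden Gate cloning, placing the spacer directly between U6 and the scaffold.

Downstream, an EF-1α core promoter drives TurboGFP and then puromycin N-acetyltransferase, with a WPRE to enhance transcript expression. The short gap between the two coding sequences suggests a linker or self-cleaving peptide, but the feature table does not annotate one. Transduced cells can therefore be tracked or sorted by green fluorescence and selected with puromycin. The sequenced record is 9,504 nt including the stuffer, whereas the catalogue lists a backbone size of 7,615 bp. The depositor notes about 4.7 kb from LTR to LTR once a guide is inserted.
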