Features (pLannotate 1.2.2; 24 found; start..end, strand, type, name):
    217..397     +  LTR            5' LTR (truncated): truncated 5' long terminal repeat (LTR) from HIV-1
    444..569     +  misc_feature   HIV-1 Ψ: packaging signal of human immunodeficiency virus type 1
    553..916     +  CDS            HIV-1 gag (fragment): gag protein from human immunodeficiency virus 1; gag
   1062..1295    +  misc_feature   RRE: The Rev response element (RRE) of HIV-1 allows for Rev-dependent mRNA export from the nucleus to the cytoplasm.
   1672..1772    +  CDS            Rev (fragment): human immunodeficiency virus 1 (HIV-1) Rev protein; rev; enhances nuclear export of unspliced and incompletely spliced viral mRNAs
   1822..1939    +  misc_feature   cPPT/CTS: central polypurine tract and central termination sequence of HIV-1
   1990..2230    +  promoter       U6 promoter: RNA polymerase III promoter for human U6 snRNA
   2416..3075    -  CDS            deoC1: DEOC1_STAAN - Also known as dra. Experimental evidence at protein level: Swiss-Prot protein existence level 1. Catalyzes a reversible aldol reaction between acetaldehyde and D-glyceraldehyde 3-phosphate to generate 2-deoxy-D-ribose 5- phosphate. From Staphylococcus aureus (strain N315).
   4120..4195    +  misc_RNA       gRNA scaffold: guide RNA scaffold for the Streptococcus pyogenes CRISPR/Cas9 system
   4213..4231    +  CDS            small t antigen (fragment): SV40 (simian virus 40) small t antigen
   4257..4468    +  promoter       EF-1α core promoter: core promoter for human elongation factor EF-1α
   4489..5184    +  CDS            TurboGFP: TurboGFP is a basic (constitutively fluorescent) green fluorescent protein published in 2006, derived from Pontellina plumata. It is reported to be a rapidly-maturing dimer with moderate acid sensitivity.
   5265..5862    +  CDS            PuroR (fragment): puromycin N-acetyltransferase; pac from Streptomyces; confers resistance to puromycin
   5878..6466    +  misc_feature   WPRE: woodchuck hepatitis virus posttranscriptional regulatory element
   6517..6536    +  misc_feature   cPPT/CTS (fragment): central polypurine tract and central termination sequence of HIV-1
   6538..6771    +  LTR            3' LTR (ΔU3): self-inactivating 3' long terminal repeat (LTR) from HIV-1
   6803..7027    +  polyA_signal   bGH poly(A) signal: bovine growth hormone polyadenylation signal
   7031..7052    +  promoter       SV40 promoter (fragment): SV40 enhancer and early promoter
   7134..7722    -  rep_origin     ori: high-copy-number ColE1/pMB1/pBR322/pUC origin of replication
   7893..8753    -  CDS            AmpR: β-lactamase; bla; confers resistance to ampicillin, carbenicillin, and related antibiotics
   8754..8858    -  promoter       AmpR promoter: bla
   8917..8969    -  misc_feature   bom (fragment): basis of mobility region from pBR322
   9124..9503    +  enhancer       CMV enhancer: human cytomegalovirus immediate early enhancer
   9504..199     +  promoter       CMV promoter (across the origin): human cytomegalovirus (CMV) immediate early promoter
>Addgene plasmid #208349 | pLenti-sgStuffer-GFP-Puro | addgene full sequence | sequence record 416750 | Addgene NGS Result
TGATGCGGTTTTGGCAGTACATCAATGGGCGTGGATAGCGGTTTGACTCACGGGGATTTCCAAGTCTCCA
CCCCATTGACGTCAATGGGAGTTTGTTTTGGCACCAAAATCAACGGGACTTTCCAAAATGTCGTAACAAC
TCCGCCCCATTGACGCAAATGGGCGGTAGGCGTGTACGGTGGGAGGTCTATATAAGCAGCGCGTTTTGCC
TGTACTGGGTCTCTCTGGTTAGACCAGATCTGAGCCTGGGAGCTCTCTGGCTAACTAGGGAACCCACTGC
TTAAGCCTCAATAAAGCTTGCCTTGAGTGCTTCAAGTAGTGTGTGCCCGTCTGTTGTGTGACTCTGGTAA
CTAGAGATCCCTCAGACCCTTTTAGTCAGTGTGGAAAATCTCTAGCAGTGGCGCCCGAACAGGGACTTGA
AAGCGAAAGGGAAACCAGAGGAGCTCTCTCGACGCAGGACTCGGCTTGCTGAAGCGCGCACGGCAAGAGG
CGAGGGGCGGCGACTGGTGAGTACGCCAAAAATTTTGACTAGCGGAGGCTAGAAGGAGAGAGATGGGTGC
GAGAGCGTCAGTATTAAGCGGGGGAGAATTAGATCGCGATGGGAAAAAATTCGGTTAAGGCCAGGGGGAA
AGAAAAAATATAAATTAAAACATATAGTATGGGCAAGCAGGGAGCTAGAACGATTCGCAGTTAATCCTGG
CCTGTTAGAAACATCAGAAGGCTGTAGACAAATACTGGGACAGCTACAACCATCCCTTCAGACAGGATCA
GAAGAACTTAGATCATTATATAATACAGTAGCAACCCTCTATTGTGTGCATCAAAGGATAGAGATAAAAG
ACACCAAGGAAGCTTTAGACAAGATAGAGGAAGAGCAAAACAAAAGTAAGACCACCGCACAGCAAGCGGC
CGCTGATCTTCAGACCTGGAGGAGGAGATATGAGGGACAATTGGAGAAGTGAATTATATAAATATAAAGT
AGTAAAAATTGAACCATTAGGAGTAGCACCCACCAAGGCAAAGAGAAGAGTGGTGCAGAGAGAAAAAAGA
GCAGTGGGAATAGGAGCTTTGTTCCTTGGGTTCTTGGGAGCAGCAGGAAGCACTATGGGCGCAGCGTCAA
TGACGCTGACGGTACAGGCCAGACAATTATTGTCTGGTATAGTGCAGCAGCAGAACAATTTGCTGAGGGC
TATTGAGGCGCAACAGCATCTGTTGCAACTCACAGTCTGGGGCATCAAGCAGCTCCAGGCAAGAATCCTG
GCTGTGGAAAGATACCTAAAGGATCAACAGCTCCTGGGGATTTGGGGTTGCTCTGGAAAACTCATTTGCA
CCACTGCTGTGCCTTGGAATGCTAGTTGGAGTAATAAATCTCTGGAACAGATTTGGAATCACACGACCTG
GATGGAGTGGGACAGAGAAATTAACAATTACACAAGCTTAATACACTCCTTAATTGAAGAATCGCAAAAC
CAGCAAGAAAAGAATGAACAAGAATTATTGGAATTAGATAAATGGGCAAGTTTGTGGAATTGGTTTAACA
TAACAAATTGGCTGTGGTATATAAAATTATTCATAATGATAGTAGGAGGCTTGGTAGGTTTAAGAATAGT
TTTTGCTGTACTTTCTATAGTGAATAGAGTTAGGCAGGGATATTCACCATTATCGTTTCAGACCCACCTC
CCAACCCCGAGGGGACCCGACAGGCCCGAAGGAATAGAAGAAGAAGGTGGAGAGAGAGACAGAGACAGAT
CCATTCGATTAGTGAACGGATCGGCACTGCGTGCGCCAATTCTGCAGACAAATGGCAGTATTCATCCACA
ATTTTAAAAGAAAAGGGGGGATTGGGGGGTACAGTGCAGGGGAAAGAATAGTAGACATAATAGCAACAGA
CATACAAACTAAAGAATTACAAAAACAAATTACAAAAATTCAAAATTTTCGGGTTTATTACAGGGACAGC
AGAGATCCAGTTTGGTTAATTAAGGTACCGAGGGCCTATTTCCCATGATTCCTTCATATTTGCATATACG
ATACAAGGCTGTTAGAGAGATAATTAGAATTAATTTGACTGTAAACACAAAGATATTAGTACAAAATACG
TGACGTAGAAAGTAATAATTTCTTGGGTAGTTTGCAGTTTTAAAATTATGTTTTAAAATGGACTATCATA
TGCTTACCGTAACTTGAAAGTATTTCGATTTCTTGGCTTTATATATCTTGTGGAAAGGACGAAACACCGG
AGACGGTTGTAAATGAGCACACAAAATACACATGCTAAAATATTATATTCTATGACCTTTATAAAATCAA
CCAAAATCTTCTTTTTAATAACTTTAGTATCAATAATTAGAATTTTTATGTTCCTTTTTGCAAACTTTTA
ATAAAAATGAGCAAAATAAAAAAACGCTAGTTTTAGTAACTCGCGTTGTTTTCTTCACCTTTAATAATAG
CTACTCCACCACTTGTTCCTAAGCGGTCAGCTCCTGCTTCAATCATTTTTTGAGCATCTTCAAATGTTCT
AACTCCACCAGCTGCTTTAACTAAAGCATTGTCTTTAACAACTGACTTCATTAGTTTAACATCTTCAAAT
GTTGCACCTGATTTTGAAAATCCTGTTGATGTTTTAACAAATTCTAATCCAGCTTCAACAGCTATTTCAC
AAGCTTTCATGATTTCTTCTTTTGTTAATAAACAATTTTCCATAATACATTTAACAACATGTGATCCAGC
TGCTTTTTTTACAGCTTTCATGTCTTCTAAAACTAATTCATAATTTTTGTCTTTTAATGCACCAATATTT
AATACCATATCAATTTCTGTTGCACCATCTTTAATTGCTTCAGAAACTTCGAATGCTTTTGTAGCTGTTG
TGCATGCACCTAGAGGAAAACCTACAACATTTGTTATTCCTACATTTGTGCCTTTTAATAATTCTTTACA
ATAGCTTGTTCAATATGAATTAACACAAACTGTTGCAAAATCAAATTCAATTGCTTCATCACATAATTGT
TTAATTTCAGCTTTCGTAGCATCTTGTTTTAATAATGTGTGATCTATATATTTGTTTAGTTTCATTTTTT
CTCCTATATATTCATTTTTAATTTTAATTCTTTAATAATTTCGTCTACTTTAACTTTAGCGTTTTGAACA
GATTCACCAACACCTATAAAATAAATTTTTAGTTTAGGTTCAGTTCCACTTGGGCGAACAGCAAATCATG
ACTTATCTTCTAAATAAAATTTTAGTAAGTCTTGTCCTGGCATATTATACATTCCATCGATGTAGTCTTC
AACATTAACAACTTTAAGTCCAGCAATTTGAGTTAAGGGTGTTGCTCTCAATGATTTCATTAATGGTTCA
ATTTTTAATTTCTTTTCTTCTGGTTTAAAATTCAAGTTTAAAGTGAAAGTGTAATATGCACCCATTTCTT
TAAATAAATCTTCTAAATAGTCTACTAATGTTTTATTTTGTTTTTTATAAAATCAAGCAGCCTCTGCTAT
TAATATAGAAGCTTGTATTCCATCTTTATCTCTAGCTGAGTCATCAATTACATATCCATAACTTTCTTCA
TAAGCAAAAACAAAATTTAATCCGTTATCTTCTTCTTTAGCAATTTCTCTACCCATTCATTTAAATCCAG
TTAAAGTTTTTACAATATTAACTCCATATTTTTCATGAGCGATTCTATCACCCAAATCACTTGTTACAAA
ACTTGAATATAGAGCCGGATTTTTTGGAATGCTATTTAAGCGTTTTAGATTTGATAATTTTCAATCAATT
AAAATTGGTCCTGTTTGATTTCCATCTAATCTTACAAAATGACCATCATGTTTTATTGCCATTCCAAATC
TGTCAGCATCTGGGTCATTCATAATAATAATATCTGCATCATGTTTAATACCATATTCAAGCGGTATTTT
TCATGCAGGATCAAATTCTGGATTTGGATTTACAACATTTTTAAATGTTTCATCTTCAAATGCATGCTCT
TCAACCTCAATAACGTTATATCCTGATTCACGTAATATTTTTGGGGTAAATTTAGTTCCTGTTCCATTAA
CTGCGCTAAAAATAATTTTTAAATCTTTTTTAGCTTCTTGCTCTTTTTTGTACGTCTCTGTTTTAGAGCT
AGAAATAGCAAGTTAAAATAAGGCTAGTCCGTTATCAACTTGAAAAAGTGGCACCGAGTCGGTGCTTTTT
TGAATTCGCTAGCTAGGTCTTGAAAGGAGTGGGAATTGGCTCCGGTGCCCGTCAGTGGGCAGAGCGCACA
TCGCCCACAGTCCCCGAGAAGTTGGGGGGAGGGGTCGGCAATTGATCCGGTGCCTAGAGAAGGTGGCGCG
GGGTAAACTGGGAAAGTGATGTCGTGTACTGGCTCCGCCTTTTTCCCGAGGGTGGGGGAGAACCGTATAT
AAGTGCAGTAGTCGCCGTGAACGTTCTTTTTCGCAACGGGTTTGCCGCCAGAACACAGGACCGGTTCTAG
AGCCCACCATGGAGAGCGACGAGAGCGGCCTGCCCGCCATGGAGATCGAGTGCCGCATCACCGGCACCCT
GAACGGCGTGGAGTTCGAGCTGGTGGGCGGCGGAGAGGGCACCCCCGAGCAGGGCCGCATGACCAACAAG
ATGAAGAGCACCAAAGGCGCCCTGACCTTCAGCCCCTACCTGCTGAGCCACGTGATGGGCTACGGCTTCT
ACCACTTCGGCACCTACCCCAGCGGCTACGAGAACCCCTTCCTGCACGCCATCAACAACGGCGGCTACAC
CAACACCCGCATCGAGAAGTACGAGGACGGCGGCGTGCTGCACGTGAGCTTCAGCTACCGCTACGAGGCC
GGCCGCGTGATCGGCGACTTCAAGGTGATGGGCACCGGCTTCCCCGAGGACAGCGTGATCTTCACCGACA
AGATCATCCGCAGCAACGCCACCGTGGAGCACCTGCACCCCATGGGCGATAACGATCTGGATGGCAGCTT
CACCCGCACCTTCAGCCTGCGCGACGGCGGCTACTACAGCTCCGTGGTGGACAGCCACATGCACTTCAAG
AGCGCCATCCACCCCAGCATCCTGCAGAACGGGGGCCCCATGTTCGCCTTCCGCCGCGTGGAGGAGGATC
ACAGCAACACCGAGCTGGGCATCGTGGAGTACCAGCACGCCTTCAAGACCCCGGATGCAGATGCCGGTGA
AGAATACAAGTCTAGAAAGGGATCCGGCGCAACAAACTTCTCTCTGCTGAAACAAGCCGGAGATGTCGAA
GAGAATCCTGGACCGACCGAGTACAAGCCCACGGTGCGCCTCGCCACCCGCGACGACGTCCCCAGGGCCG
TACGCACCCTCGCCGCCGCGTTCGCCGACTACCCCGCCACGCGCCACACCGTCGATCCGGACCGCCACAT
CGAGCGGGTCACCGAGCTGCAAGAACTCTTCCTCACGCGCGTCGGGCTCGACATCGGCAAGGTGTGGGTC
GCGGACGACGGCGCCGCGGTGGCGGTCTGGACCACGCCGGAGAGCGTCGAAGCGGGGGCGGTGTTCGCCG
AGATCGGCCCGCGCATGGCCGAGTTGAGCGGTTCCCGGCTGGCCGCGCAGCAACAGATGGAAGGCCTCCT
GGCGCCGCACCGGCCCAAGGAGCCCGCGTGGTTCCTGGCCACCGTCGGAGTCTCGCCCGACCACCAGGGC
AAGGGTCTGGGCAGCGCCGTCGTGCTCCCCGGAGTGGAGGCGGCCGAGCGCGCCGGGGTGCCCGCCTTCC
TGGAGACCTCCGCGCCCCGCAACCTCCCCTTCTACGAGCGGCTCGGCTTCACCGTCACCGCCGACGTCGA
GGTGCCCGAAGGACCGCGCACCTGGTGCATGACCCGCAAGCCCGGTGCCTGAACGCGTTAAGTCGACAAT
CAACCTCTGGATTACAAAATTTGTGAAAGATTGACTGGTATTCTTAACTATGTTGCTCCTTTTACGCTAT
GTGGATACGCTGCTTTAATGCCTTTGTATCATGCTATTGCTTCCCGTATGGCTTTCATTTTCTCCTCCTT
GTATAAATCCTGGTTGCTGTCTCTTTATGAGGAGTTGTGGCCCGTTGTCAGGCAACGTGGCGTGGTGTGC
ACTGTGTTTGCTGACGCAACCCCCACTGGTTGGGGCATTGCCACCACCTGTCAGCTCCTTTCCGGGACTT
TCGCTTTCCCCCTCCCTATTGCCACGGCGGAACTCATCGCCGCCTGCCTTGCCCGCTGCTGGACAGGGGC
TCGGCTGTTGGGCACTGACAATTCCGTGGTGTTGTCGGGGAAATCATCGTCCTTTCCTTGGCTGCTCGCC
TGTGTTGCCACCTGGATTCTGCGCGGGACGTCCTTCTGCTACGTCCCTTCGGCCCTCAATCCAGCGGACC
TTCCTTCCCGCGGCCTGCTGCCGGCTCTGCGGCCTCTTCCGCGTCTTCGCCTTCGCCCTCAGACGAGTCG
GATCTCCCTTTGGGCCGCCTCCCCGCGTCGACTTTAAGACCAATGACTTACAAGGCAGCTGTAGATCTTA
GCCACTTTTTAAAAGAAAAGGGGGGACTGGAAGGGCTAATTCACTCCCAACGAAGACAAGATCTGCTTTT
TGCTTGTACTGGGTCTCTCTGGTTAGACCAGATCTGAGCCTGGGAGCTCTCTGGCTAACTAGGGAACCCA
CTGCTTAAGCCTCAATAAAGCTTGCCTTGAGTGCTTCAAGTAGTGTGTGCCCGTCTGTTGTGTGACTCTG
GTAACTAGAGATCCCTCAGACCCTTTTAGTCAGTGTGGAAAATCTCTAGCAGGGCCCGTTTAAACCCGCT
GATCAGCCTCGACTGTGCCTTCTAGTTGCCAGCCATCTGTTGTTTGCCCCTCCCCCGTGCCTTCCTTGAC
CCTGGAAGGTGCCACTCCCACTGTCCTTTCCTAATAAAATGAGGAAATTGCATCGCATTGTCTGAGTAGG
TGTCATTCTATTCTGGGGGGTGGGGTGGGGCAGGACAGCAAGGGGGAGGATTGGGAAGACAATAGCAGGC
ATGCTGGGGATGCGGTGGGCTCTATGGCTTCTGAGGCGGAAAGAACCAGCTGGGGCTCTAGGGGGTATCC
CCACATGTGAGCAAAAGGCCAGCAAAAGACCAGGAACCGTAAAAAGGCCGCGTTGCTGGCGTTTTTCCAT
AGGCTCCGCCCCCCTGACGAGCATCACAAAAATCGACGCTCAAGTCAGAGGTGGCGAAACCCGACAGGAC
TATAAAGATACCAGGCGTTTCCCCCTGGAAGCTCCCTCGTGCGCTCTCCTGTTCCGACCCTGCCGCTTAC
CGGATACCTGTCCGCCTTTCTCCCTTCGGGAAGCGTGGCGCTTTCTCATAGCTCACGCTGTAGGTATCTC
AGTTCGGTGTAGGTCGTTCGCTCCAAGCTGGGCTGTGTGCACGAACCCCCCGTTCAGCCCGACCGCTGCG
CCTTATCCGGTAACTATCGTCTTGAGTCCAACCCGGTAAGACACGACTTATCGCCACTGGCAGCAGCCAC
TGGTAACAGGATTAGCAGAGCGAGGTATGTAGGCGGTGCTACAGAGTTCTTGAAGTGGTGGCCTAACTAC
GGCTACACTAGAAGAACAGTATTTGGTATCTGCGCTCTGCTGAAGCCAGTTACCTTCGGAAAAAGAGTTG
GTAGCTCTTGATCCGGCAAACAAACCACCGCTGGTAGCGGTGGTTTTTTTGTTTGCAAGCAGCAGATTAC
GCGCAGAAAAAAAGGATCTCAAGAAGATCCTTTGATCTTTTCTACGGGGTCTGACGCTCAGTGGAACGAA
AACTCACGTTAAGGGATTTTGGTCATGAGATTATCAAAAAGGATCTTCACCTAGATCCTTTTAAATTAAA
AATGAAGTTTTAAATCAATCTAAAGTATATATGAGTAAACTTGGTCTGACAGTTACCAATGCTTAATCAG
TGAGGCACCTATCTCAGCGATCTGTCTATTTCGTTCATCCATAGTTGCCTGACTCCCCGTCGTGTAGATA
ACTACGATACGGGAGGGCTTACCATCTGGCCCCAGTGCTGCAATGATACCGCGAGACCCACGCTCACCGG
CTCCAGATTTATCAGCAATAAACCAGCCAGCCGGAAGGGCCGAGCGCAGAAGTGGTCCTGCAACTTTATC
CGCCTCCATCCAGTCTATTAATTGTTGCCGGGAAGCTAGAGTAAGTAGTTCGCCAGTTAATAGTTTGCGC
AACGTTGTTGCCATTGCTACAGGCATCGTGGTGTCACGCTCGTCGTTTGGTATGGCTTCATTCAGCTCCG
GTTCCCAACGATCAAGGCGAGTTACATGATCCCCCATGTTGTGCAAAAAAGCGGTTAGCTCCTTCGGTCC
TCCGATCGTTGTCAGAAGTAAGTTGGCCGCAGTGTTATCACTCATGGTTATGGCAGCACTGCATAATTCT
CTTACTGTCATGCCATCCGTAAGATGCTTTTCTGTGACTGGTGAGTACTCAACCAAGTCATTCTGAGAAT
AGTGTATGCGGCGACCGAGTTGCTCTTGCCCGGCGTCAATACGGGATAATACCGCGCCACATAGCAGAAC
TTTAAAAGTGCTCATCATTGGAAAACGTTCTTCGGGGCGAAAACTCTCAAGGATCTTACCGCTGTTGAGA
TCCAGTTCGATGTAACCCACTCGTGCACCCAACTGATCTTCAGCATCTTTTACTTTCACCAGCGTTTCTG
GGTGAGCAAAAACAGGAAGGCAAAATGCCGCAAAAAAGGGAATAAGGGCGACACGGAAATGTTGAATACT
CATACTCTTCCTTTTTCAATATTATTGAAGCATTTATCAGGGTTATTGTCTCATGAGCGGATACATATTT
GAATGTATTTAGAAAAATAAACAAATAGGGGTTCCGCGCACATTTCCCCGAAAAGTGCCACCTGACGTCG
ACGGATCGGGAGATCTCCCGATCCCCTATGGTGCACTCTCAGTACAATCTGCTCTGATGCCGCATAGTTA
AGCCAGTATCTGCTCCCTGCTTGTGTGTTGGAGGTCGCTGAGTAGTGCGCGAGCAAAATTTAAGCTACAA
CAAGGCAAGGCTTGACCGACAATTGCATGAAGAATCTGCTTAGGGTTAGGCGTTTTGCGCTGCTTCGCGA
TGTACGGGCCAGATATACGCGTTGACATTGATTATTGACTAGTTATTAATAGTAATCAATTACGGGGTCA
TTAGTTCATAGCCCATATATGGAGTTCCGCGTTACATAACTTACGGTAAATGGCCCGCCTGGCTGACCGC
CCAACGACCCCCGCCCATTGACGTCAATAATGACGTATGTTCCCATAGTAACGCCAATAGGGACTTTCCA
TTGACGTCAATGGGTGGAGTATTTACGGTAAACTGCCCACTTGGCAGTACATCAAGTGTATCATATGCCA
AGTACGCCCCCTATTGACGTCAATGACGGTAAATGGCCCGCCTGGCATTATGCCCAGTACATGACCTTAT
GGGACTTTCCTACTTGGCAGTACATCTACGTATTAGTCATCGCTATTACCATGG
